Addgene plasmid #143465: TFORF1094
Purpose: Lentiviral vector for overexpressing transcription factor ORFs with unique 24-bp barcodes. Barcodes facilitate identification of transcription factors in pooled screens.
Depositing lab: Feng Zhang. Depositing organization: Broad Institute. Publication: A transcription factor atlas of directed differentiation. Joung J, Ma S, Tay T, Geiger-Schuller KR, Kirchgatterer PC, Verdine VK, Guo B, Arias-Garcia MA, Allen WE, Singh A, Kuksenko O, Abudayyeh OO, Gootenberg JS, Fu Z, Macrae RK, Buenrostro JD, Regev A, Zhang F. Cell. 2023 Jan 5;186(1):209-229.e26. doi: 10.1016/j.cell.2022.11.026. PubMed 36608654.
Backbone
  Vector backbone: pLX_TRC317
  Backbone manufacturer: Broad Institute Genetic Perturbation Platform
  Backbone size w/o insert (bp): 8264
  Vector type: Mammalian Expression, Lentiviral
  Selectable markers: Puromycin
Growth in bacteria
  Bacterial resistance: Ampicillin, 100 μg/mL
  Growth temperature: 37°C
  Growth strain: NEB Stable
  Copy number: High Copy
Gene/Insert
  Gene/Insert name: HSFX2
  Species: H. sapiens (human)
  Insert size (bp): 1373
  Entrez Gene: HSFX2
  Promoter: EF1a
  Cloning method: Unknown
  Sequencing primers: 5′ GGGTGGAGACTGAAGTTAGGCCAG; 3′ CACATAGCGTAAAAGGAGCAACATAG
Terms and licenses: Academic/Nonprofit Terms; Industry Terms: Not Available to Industry
Depositor comments: NM_001164415,ENST00000598963 . The transcription factor ORF portion of this plasmid was synthesized by Genewiz. Please test multiple small colonies in case of plasmid recombination. To make this collection available in a timely manner, a portion of this collection was not fully sequenced by Addgene. If an Addgene verified full plasmid sequence is not available, please contact us prior to placing an order to request the full sequence.
How to cite: TFORF1094 was a gift from Feng Zhang (Addgene plasmid # 143465 ; http://n2t.net/addgene:143465 ; RRID:Addgene_143465)
