[The description below was written by a language model from this plasmid's Addgene catalogue record and pLannotate feature annotations shown in this document.]
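Description:
TFORF1094 is a third-generation-style, self-inactivating lentiviral expression plasmid built on the pLX_TRC317 backbone and belonging to a barcoded library of human transcription factor open reading frames. It is propagated in E. coli through a high-copy ColE1/pUC-type origin with ampicillin resistance (AmpR), and it also carries an f1 origin and remnants of a lac/T7/T3 cloning region. The depositor notes that the plasmid may recombine in bacteria, as is common for constructs with repeated LTR sequences.

The viral genome is transcribed from an RSV promoter fused to a truncated HIV-1 5' LTR and includes the Ψ packaging signal with a gag fragment, the Rev response element for Rev-dependent nuclear export, a cPPT/CTS to aid nuclear import, a WPRE to enhance transcript stability and expression, and a ΔU3 3' LTR followed by an SV40 polyadenylation signal. Within this genome, an SV40 early promoter drives puromycin N-acetyltransferase for selection of transduced mammalian cells, and a separate EF-1α promoter drives the insert, human HSFX2. The automated annotation labels the coding sequence as HSFX1, presumably because the two paralogues are very similar; the catalogue record and its cited transcripts identify it as HSFX2. The recorded insert is somewhat longer than the annotated coding region. According to the stated purpose, each construct in the collection carries a unique 24-bp barcode, although this is not annotated as a feature. The short U6 promoter fragment detected just downstream of the ORF is unlikely to be a functional promoter.

The construct is intended for constitutive overexpression of this transcription factor, either individually or in pooled screens where barcode sequencing identifies which factor each cell received, as in directed differentiation studies.
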