Features (pLannotate 1.2.2; 31 found; start..end, strand, type, name):
      5..231     +  promoter       RSV promoter: Rous sarcoma virus enhancer/promoter
    232..412     +  LTR            5' LTR (truncated): truncated 5' long terminal repeat (LTR) from HIV-1
    459..584     +  misc_feature   HIV-1 Ψ: packaging signal of human immunodeficiency virus type 1
    568..931     +  CDS            HIV-1 gag (fragment): gag protein from human immunodeficiency virus 1; gag
   1077..1310    +  misc_feature   RRE: The Rev response element (RRE) of HIV-1 allows for Rev-dependent mRNA export from the nucleus to the cytoplasm.
   1687..1713    +  CDS            Rev (fragment): human immunodeficiency virus 1 (HIV-1) Rev protein; rev; enhances nuclear export of unspliced and incompletely spliced viral mRNAs
   1720..1743    +  promoter       SV40 promoter (fragment): SV40 early promoter
   1744..1815    +  promoter       SV40 promoter (fragment): SV40 enhancer and early promoter
   1839..1974    +  rep_origin     SV40 ori: SV40 origin of replication
   2020..2616    +  CDS            PuroR (fragment): puromycin N-acetyltransferase; pac from Streptomyces; confers resistance to puromycin
   2665..2782    +  misc_feature   cPPT/CTS: central polypurine tract and central termination sequence of HIV-1
   2847..2913    +  CDS            small t antigen (fragment): SV40 (simian virus 40) small t antigen
   2920..4098    +  promoter       EF-1α promoter: strong constitutive promoter for human elongation factor EF-1α
   4115..5383    +  CDS            HSFX1: HSFX1_HUMAN - Also known as LW-1. Experimental evidence at protein level: Swiss-Prot protein existence level 1. From Homo sapiens (Human).
   5399..5452    +  promoter       U6 promoter (fragment): RNA polymerase III promoter for human U6 snRNA
   5494..6082    +  misc_feature   WPRE: woodchuck hepatitis virus posttranscriptional regulatory element
   6133..6152    +  misc_feature   cPPT/CTS (fragment): central polypurine tract and central termination sequence of HIV-1
   6154..6387    +  LTR            3' LTR (ΔU3): self-inactivating 3' long terminal repeat (LTR) from HIV-1
   6465..6586    +  polyA_signal   SV40 poly(A) signal: SV40 polyadenylation signal
   6626..6761    +  rep_origin     SV40 ori: SV40 origin of replication
   6782..6800    -  promoter       T7 promoter: promoter for bacteriophage T7 RNA polymerase
   6808..6963    +  CDS            lacZα (fragment): LacZα fragment of β-galactosidase; lacZ fragment
   6968..7396    +  rep_origin     f1 ori (sequence partly withheld): f1 bacteriophage origin of replication; arrow indicates direction of (+) strand synthesis
   7449..7553    +  promoter       AmpR promoter: bla
   7554..8414    +  CDS            AmpR: β-lactamase; bla; confers resistance to ampicillin, carbenicillin, and related antibiotics
   8585..9173    +  rep_origin     ori: high-copy-number ColE1/pMB1/pBR322/pUC origin of replication
   9356..9448    +  CDS            lacI (fragment): lac repressor; lacI; The lac repressor binds to the lac operator to inhibit transcription in E. coli. This inhibition can be relieved by adding lactose or isopropyl-β-D-thiogalactopyranoside (IPTG).
   9461..9482    +  protein_bind   CAP binding site: CAP binding activates transcription in the presence of cAMP. E. coli catabolite activator protein
   9497..9527    +  promoter       lac promoter: promoter for the E. coli lac operon
   9535..9551    +  protein_bind   lac operator: The lac repressor binds to the lac operator to inhibit transcription in E. coli. This inhibition can be relieved by adding lactose or isopropyl-β-D-thiogalactopyranoside (IPTG). lac repressor encoded by lacI
   9596..9614    +  promoter       T3 promoter: promoter for bacteriophage T3 RNA polymerase
>Addgene plasmid #143465 | TFORF1094 | addgene full sequence | sequence record 397902 | Addgene NGS Result
TTAATGTAGTCTTATGCAATACTCTTGTAGTCTTGCAACATGGTAACGATGAGTTAGCAACATGCCTTAC
AAGGAGAGAAAAAGCACCGTGCATGCCGATTGGTGGAAGTAAGGTGGTACGATCGTGCCTTATTAGGAAG
GCAACAGACGGGTCTGACATGGATTGGACGAACCACTGAATTGCCGCATTGCAGAGATATTGTATTTAAG
TGCCTAGCTCGATACATAAACGGGTCTCTCTGGTTAGACCAGATCTGAGCCTGGGAGCTCTCTGGCTAAC
TAGGGAACCCACTGCTTAAGCCTCAATAAAGCTTGCCTTGAGTGCTTCAAGTAGTGTGTGCCCGTCTGTT
GTGTGACTCTGGTAACTAGAGATCCCTCAGACCCTTTTAGTCAGTGTGGAAAATCTCTAGCAGTGGCGCC
CGAACAGGGACTTGAAAGCGAAAGGGAAACCAGAGGAGCTCTCTCGACGCAGGACTCGGCTTGCTGAAGC
GCGCACGGCAAGAGGCGAGGGGCGGCGACTGGTGAGTACGCCAAAAATTTTGACTAGCGGAGGCTAGAAG
GAGAGAGATGGGTGCGAGAGCGTCAGTATTAAGCGGGGGAGAATTAGATCGCGATGGGAAAAAATTCGGT
TAAGGCCAGGGGGAAAGAAAAAATATAAATTAAAACATATAGTATGGGCAAGCAGGGAGCTAGAACGATT
CGCAGTTAATCCTGGCCTGTTAGAAACATCAGAAGGCTGTAGACAAATACTGGGACAGCTACAACCATCC
CTTCAGACAGGATCAGAAGAACTTAGATCATTATATAATACAGTAGCAACCCTCTATTGTGTGCATCAAA
GGATAGAGATAAAAGACACCAAGGAAGCTTTAGACAAGATAGAGGAAGAGCAAAACAAAAGTAAGACCAC
CGCACAGCAAGCGGCCGCTGATCTTCAGACCTGGAGGAGGAGATATGAGGGACAATTGGAGAAGTGAATT
ATATAAATATAAAGTAGTAAAAATTGAACCATTAGGAGTAGCACCCACCAAGGCAAAGAGAAGAGTGGTG
CAGAGAGAAAAAAGAGCAGTGGGAATAGGAGCTTTGTTCCTTGGGTTCTTGGGAGCAGCAGGAAGCACTA
TGGGCGCAGCGTCAATGACGCTGACGGTACAGGCCAGACAATTATTGTCTGGTATAGTGCAGCAGCAGAA
CAATTTGCTGAGGGCTATTGAGGCGCAACAGCATCTGTTGCAACTCACAGTCTGGGGCATCAAGCAGCTC
CAGGCAAGAATCCTGGCTGTGGAAAGATACCTAAAGGATCAACAGCTCCTGGGGATTTGGGGTTGCTCTG
GAAAACTCATTTGCACCACTGCTGTGCCTTGGAATGCTAGTTGGAGTAATAAATCTCTGGAACAGATTTG
GAATCACACGACCTGGATGGAGTGGGACAGAGAAATTAACAATTACACAAGCTTAATACACTCCTTAATT
GAAGAATCGCAAAACCAGCAAGAAAAGAATGAACAAGAATTATTGGAATTAGATAAATGGGCAAGTTTGT
GGAATTGGTTTAACATAACAAATTGGCTGTGGTATATAAAATTATTCATAATGATAGTAGGAGGCTTGGT
AGGTTTAAGAATAGTTTTTGCTGTACTTTCTATAGTGAATAGAGTTAGGCAGGGATATTCACCATTATCG
TTTCAGACCCACCTCCCAACCCCGAGGGGACCCATGCATTGCATCTCAATTAGTCAGCAACCAGGTGTGG
AAAGTCCCCAGGCTCCCCAGCAGGCAGAAGTATGCAAAGCATGCGTCTCAATTAGTCAGCAACCATAGTC
CCGCCCCTAACTCCGCCCATCCCGCCCCTAACTCCGCCCAGTTCCGCCCATTCTCCGCCCCATGGCTGAC
TAATTTTTTTTATTTATGCAGAGGCCGAGGCCGCCTCGGCCTCTGAGCTATTCCAGAAGTAGTGAGGAGG
CTTTTTTGGAGGCCTAGGCTTTTGCAAAAAGCTTTCTAGAGGTACCACCGGAGCTTACCATGACCGAGTA
CAAGCCCACGGTGCGCCTCGCCACCCGCGACGACGTCCCCAGGGCCGTACGCACCCTCGCCGCCGCGTTC
GCCGACTACCCCGCCACGCGCCACACCGTCGATCCGGACCGCCACATCGAGCGGGTCACCGAGCTGCAAG
AACTCTTCCTCACGCGCGTCGGGCTCGACATCGGCAAGGTGTGGGTCGCGGACGACGGCGCCGCCGTGGC
GGTCTGGACCACGCCGGAGAGCGTCGAAGCGGGGGCGGTGTTCGCCGAGATCGGCCCGCGCATGGCCGAG
TTGAGCGGTTCCCGGCTGGCCGCGCAGCAACAGATGGAAGGCCTCCTGGCGCCGCACCGGCCCAAGGAGC
CCGCGTGGTTCCTGGCCACCGTCGGCGTCTCGCCCGACCACCAGGGCAAGGGTCTGGGCAGCGCCGTCGT
GCTCCCCGGAGTGGAGGCGGCCGAGCGCGCCGGGGTGCCCGCCTTCCTGGAGACCTCCGCGCCCCGCAAC
CTCCCCTTCTACGAGCGGCTCGGCTTCACCGTCACCGCCGACGTCGAGGTGCCCGAAGGACCGCGCACCT
GGTGCATGACCCGCAAGCCCGGTGCCAGTTAACGAATTCTAGATCTTGAGACAAATGGCAGTATTCATCC
ACAATTTTAAAAGAAAAGGGGGGATTGGGGGGTACAGTGCAGGGGAAAGAATAGTAGACATAATAGCAAC
AGACATACAAACTAAAGAATTACAAAAACAAATTACAAAAATTCAAAATTTTCGGGTTTATTACAGGGAC
AGCAGAGATCCACTTTGGCGCCGGCTCGAGGCCTGCAGGTGCAAAGATGGATAAAGTTTTAAACAGAGAG
GAATCTTTGCAGCTAATGGACCTTCTAGGTCTTGAAAGGAGTGGGAATTGGCTCCGGTGCCCGTCAGTGG
GCAGAGCGCACATCGCCCACAGTCCCCGAGAAGTTGGGGGGAGGGGTCGGCAATTGAACCGGTGCCTAGA
GAAGGTGGCGCGGGGTAAACTGGGAAAGTGATGTCGTGTACTGGCTCCGCCTTTTTCCCGAGGGTGGGGG
AGAACCGTATATAAGTGCAGTAGTCGCCGTGAACGTTCTTTTTCGCAACGGGTTTGCCGCCAGAACACAG
GTAAGTGCCGTGTGTGGTTCCCGCGGGCCTGGCCTCTTTACGGGTTATGGCCCTTGCGTGCCTTGAATTA
CTTCCACCTGGCTGCAGTACGTGATTCTTGATCCCGAGCTTCGGGTTGGAAGTGGGTGGGAGAGTTCGAG
GCCTTGCGCTTAAGGAGCCCCTTCGCCTCGTGCTTGAGTTGAGGCCTGGCCTGGGCGCTGGGGCCGCCGC
GTGCGAATCTGGTGGCACCTTCGCGCCTGTCTCGCTGCTTTCGATAAGTCTCTAGCCATTTAAAATTTTT
GATGACCTGCTGCGACGCTTTTTTTCTGGCAAGATAGTCTTGTAAATGCGGGCCAAGATCTGCACACTGG
TATTTCGGTTTTTGGGGCCGCGGGCGGCGACGGGGCCCGTGCGTCCCAGCGCACATGTTCGGCGAGGCGG
GGCCTGCGAGCGCGGCCACCGAGAATCGGACGGGGGTAGTCTCAAGCTGGCCGGCCTGCTCTGGTGCCTG
GCCTCGCGCCGCCGTGTATCGCCCCGCCCTGGGCGGCAAGGCTGGCCCGGTCGGCACCAGTTGCGTGAGC
GGAAAGATGGCCGCTTCCCGGCCCTGCTGCAGGGAGCTCAAAATGGAGGACGCGGCGCTCGGGAGAGCGG
GCGGGTGAGTCACCCACACAAAGGAAAAGGGCCTTTCCGTCCTCAGCCGTCGCTTCATGTGACTCCACGG
AGTACCGGGCGCCGTCCAGGCACCTCGATTAGTTCTCGAGCTTTTGGAGTACGTCGTCTTTAGGTTGGGG
GGAGGGGTTTTATGCGATGGAGTTTCCCCACACTGAGTGGGTGGAGACTGAAGTTAGGCCAGCTTGGCAC
TTGATGTAATTCTCCTTGGAATTTGCCCTTTTTGAGTTTGGATCTTGGTTCATTCTCAAGCCTCAGACAG
TGGTTCAAAGTTTTTTTCTTCCATTTCAGGTGTCGTGAGGCTAGCACCGCCACCATGGAGGACAAGCGAT
CATTGAGTATGGCTCGCTGTGAAGAAAGAAATTCGAGGGGACAGGATCATGGCTTGGAAAGGGTGCCTTT
CCCTCCCCAGTTGCAGTCAGAGACCTACCTTCACCCAGCAGATCCTTCCCCTGCCTGGGACGACCCGGGG
TCCACTGGGAGCCCTAACTTGAGGCTGCTGACAGAAGAAATCGCTTTCCAACCTCTGGCCGAGGAAGCTT
CGTTCAGAAGGCCGCACCCTGACGGTGACGTCCCGCCCCAGGGAGAAGATAATCTCCTCTCCCTCCCCTT
TCCACAGAAACTGTGGAGACTGGTCAGCAGCAACCAGTTTTCGTCCATCTGGTGGGATGACAGTGGGGCT
TGTAGAGTGATCAATCAAAAACTCTTTGAAAAGGAGATTCTCAAAAGGGACGTCGCACACAAAGTGTTTG
CCACAACTTCGATAAAGAGCTTCTTCCGCCAGCTAAACTTGTATGGCTTCCGAAAACGGCGTCAATGCAC
TTTCAGGACCTTCACCCGCATTTTCTCCGCAAAAAGGCTGGTCTCCATCTTGAATAAGTTAGAGTTCTAC
TGCCATCCTTACTTTCAAAGAGACTCCCCTCACCTCCTCGTGAGGATGAAGAGAAGAGTGGGTGTCAAGT
CTGCACCAAGACATCAGGAGGAGGACAAGCCAGAAGCTGCTGGATCCTGTCTGGCACCAGCAGACACTGA
GCAACAAGATCACACGTCTCCGAATGAGAATGACCAGGTCACACCGCAACACCGGGAACCGGCCGGTCCC
AACACCCAAATCAGGAGTGGCTCTGCTCCACCAGCAACTCCTGTGATGGTGCCTGATTCCGCCGTGGCGA
GTGACAACAGTCCAGTGACCCAGCCGGCCGGCGAGTGGTCAGAGGGCAGCCAGGCTCACGTCACTCCGGT
GGCCGCTGTCCCTGGGCCTGCAGCGCTGCCCTTCCTCTATGTCCCTGGATCTCCCACTCAGATGAATTCT
TACGGGCCTGTGGTGGCCCTTCCCACAGCGTCCCGTAGTACCCTTGCCATGGACACCACAGGACTTCCTG
CACCTGGCATGCTGCCCTTTTGCCATCTCTGGGTACCGGTGACCCTAGTGGCTGCTGGGGCTGCACAGCC
TGCTGCCTCCATGGTCATGTTCCCCCATCTCCCAGCTCTGCACCACCATTGCCCCCACAGCCACCGCACG
TCACAGTACATGCCAGCTAGCGATGGGCCCCAGGCGTACCCAGACTACGCAGACCAGAGCACATAGTAAT
GAACTAGTCCGTAACTTGAAAGTATTTCGATTTCTTGGCTTTATATATCTTGTGGAAAGGACGACATTGA
TGACGATTATCTTTATCGACGCGTTAAGTCGACAATCAACCTCTGGATTACAAAATTTGTGAAAGATTGA
CTGGTATTCTTAACTATGTTGCTCCTTTTACGCTATGTGGATACGCTGCTTTAATGCCTTTGTATCATGC
TATTGCTTCCCGTATGGCTTTCATTTTCTCCTCCTTGTATAAATCCTGGTTGCTGTCTCTTTATGAGGAG
TTGTGGCCCGTTGTCAGGCAACGTGGCGTGGTGTGCACTGTGTTTGCTGACGCAACCCCCACTGGTTGGG
GCATTGCCACCACCTGTCAGCTCCTTTCCGGGACTTTCGCTTTCCCCCTCCCTATTGCCACGGCGGAACT
CATCGCCGCCTGCCTTGCCCGCTGCTGGACAGGGGCTCGGCTGTTGGGCACTGACAATTCCGTGGTGTTG
TCGGGGAAATCATCGTCCTTTCCTTGGCTGCTCGCCTGTGTTGCCACCTGGATTCTGCGCGGGACGTCCT
TCTGCTACGTCCCTTCGGCCCTCAATCCAGCGGACCTTCCTTCCCGCGGCCTGCTGCCGGCTCTGCGGCC
TCTTCCGCGTCTTCGCCTTCGCCCTCAGACGAGTCGGATCTCCCTTTGGGCCGCCTCCCCGCGTCGACTT
TAAGACCAATGACTTACAAGGCAGCTGTAGATCTTAGCCACTTTTTAAAAGAAAAGGGGGGACTGGAAGG
GCTAATTCACTCCCAACGAAGACAAGATCTGCTTTTTGCTTGTACTGGGTCTCTCTGGTTAGACCAGATC
TGAGCCTGGGAGCTCTCTGGCTAACTAGGGAACCCACTGCTTAAGCCTCAATAAAGCTTGCCTTGAGTGC
TTCAAGTAGTGTGTGCCCGTCTGTTGTGTGACTCTGGTAACTAGAGATCCCTCAGACCCTTTTAGTCAGT
GTGGAAAATCTCTAGCAGTACGTATAGTAGTTCATGTCATCTTATTATTCAGTATTTATAACTTGCAAAG
AAATGAATATCAGAGAGTGAGAGGAACTTGTTTATTGCAGCTTATAATGGTTACAAATAAAGCAATAGCA
TCACAAATTTCACAAATAAAGCATTTTTTTCACTGCATTCTAGTTGTGGTTTGTCCAAACTCATCAATGT
ATCTTATCATGTCTGGCTCTAGCTATCCCGCCCCTAACTCCGCCCATCCCGCCCCTAACTCCGCCCAGTT
CCGCCCATTCTCCGCCCCATGGCTGACTAATTTTTTTTATTTATGCAGAGGCCGAGGCCGCCTCGGCCTC
TGAGCTATTCCAGAAGTAGTGAGGAGGCTTTTTTGGAGGCCTAGGGACGTACCCAATTCGCCCTATAGTG
AGTCGTATTACGCGCGCTCACTGGCCGTCGTTTTACAACGTCGTGACTGGGAAAACCCTGGCGTTACCCA
ACTTAATCGCCTTGCAGCACATCCCCCTTTCGCCAGCTGGCGTAATAGCGAAGAGGCCCGCACCGATCGC
CCTTCCCAACAGTTGCGCAGCCTGAATGGCGAATGGG
[124 nt withheld, positions 6968-7091]
C
[91 nt withheld, positions 7093-7183]
A
[49 nt withheld, positions 7185-7233]
CCTTTGACGTTGGAGTCCACGTTCTTT
[37 nt withheld, positions 7261-7297]
ACCCTATCTCGGTCTATTCTTTTGATTTATAAGGGATTTTGCCGATTTCGGCCTATTGGTTAAAAAATGA
GCTGATTTAACAAAAATTTAACGCGAATTTTAACAAAATATTAACGCTTACAATTTAGGTGGCACTTTTC
GGGGAAATGTGCGCGGAACCCCTATTTGTTTATTTTTCTAAATACATTCAAATATGTATCCGCTCATGAG
ACAATAACCCTGATAAATGCTTCAATAATATTGAAAAAGGAAGAGTATGAGTATTCAACATTTCCGTGTC
GCCCTTATTCCCTTTTTTGCGGCATTTTGCCTTCCTGTTTTTGCTCACCCAGAAACGCTGGTGAAAGTAA
AAGATGCTGAAGATCAGTTGGGTGCACGAGTGGGTTACATCGAACTGGATCTCAACAGCGGTAAGATCCT
TGAGAGTTTTCGCCCCGAAGAACGTTTTCCAATGATGAGCACTTTTAAAGTTCTGCTATGTGGCGCGGTA
TTATCCCGTATTGACGCCGGGCAAGAGCAACTCGGTCGCCGCATACACTATTCTCAGAATGACTTGGTTG
AGTACTCACCAGTCACAGAAAAGCATCTTACGGATGGCATGACAGTAAGAGAATTATGCAGTGCTGCCAT
AACCATGAGTGATAACACTGCGGCCAACTTACTTCTGACAACGATCGGAGGACCGAAGGAGCTAACCGCT
TTTTTGCACAACATGGGGGATCATGTAACTCGCCTTGATCGTTGGGAACCGGAGCTGAATGAAGCCATAC
CAAACGACGAGCGTGACACCACGATGCCTGTAGCAATGGCAACAACGTTGCGCAAACTATTAACTGGCGA
ACTACTTACTCTAGCTTCCCGGCAACAATTAATAGACTGGATGGAGGCGGATAAAGTTGCAGGACCACTT
CTGCGCTCGGCCCTTCCGGCTGGCTGGTTTATTGCTGATAAATCTGGAGCCGGTGAGCGTGGGTCTCGCG
GTATCATTGCAGCACTGGGGCCAGATGGTAAGCCCTCCCGTATCGTAGTTATCTACACGACGGGGAGTCA
GGCAACTATGGATGAACGAAATAGACAGATCGCTGAGATAGGTGCCTCACTGATTAAGCATTGGTAACTG
TCAGACCAAGTTTACTCATATATACTTTAGATTGATTTAAAACTTCATTTTTAATTTAAAAGGATCTAGG
TGAAGATCCTTTTTGATAATCTCATGACCAAAATCCCTTAACGTGAGTTTTCGTTCCACTGAGCGTCAGA
CCCCGTAGAAAAGATCAAAGGATCTTCTTGAGATCCTTTTTTTCTGCGCGTAATCTGCTGCTTGCAAACA
AAAAAACCACCGCTACCAGCGGTGGTTTGTTTGCCGGATCAAGAGCTACCAACTCTTTTTCCGAAGGTAA
CTGGCTTCAGCAGAGCGCAGATACCAAATACTGTTCTTCTAGTGTAGCCGTAGTTAGGCCACCACTTCAA
GAACTCTGTAGCACCGCCTACATACCTCGCTCTGCTAATCCTGTTACCAGTGGCTGCTGCCAGTGGCGAT
AAGTCGTGTCTTACCGGGTTGGACTCAAGACGATAGTTACCGGATAAGGCGCAGCGGTCGGGCTGAACGG
GGGGTTCGTGCACACAGCCCAGCTTGGAGCGAACGACCTACACCGAACTGAGATACCTACAGCGTGAGCT
ATGAGAAAGCGCCACGCTTCCCGAAGGGAGAAAGGCGGACAGGTATCCGGTAAGCGGCAGGGTCGGAACA
GGAGAGCGCACGAGGGAGCTTCCAGGGGGAAACGCCTGGTATCTTTATAGTCCTGTCGGGTTTCGCCACC
TCTGACTTGAGCGTCGATTTTTGTGATGCTCGTCAGGGGGGCGGAGCCTATGGAAAAACGCCAGCAACGC
GGCCTTTTTACGGTTCCTGGCCTTTTGCTGGCCTTTTGCTCACATGTTCTTTCCTGCGTTATCCCCTGAT
TCTGTGGATAACCGTATTACCGCCTTTGAGTGAGCTGATACCGCTCGCCGCAGCCGAACGACCGAGCGCA
GCGAGTCAGTGAGCGAGGAAGCGGAAGAGCGCCCAATACGCAAACCGCCTCTCCCCGCGCGTTGGCCGAT
TCATTAATGCAGCTGGCACGACAGGTTTCCCGACTGGAAAGCGGGCAGTGAGCGCAACGCAATTAATGTG
AGTTAGCTCACTCATTAGGCACCCCAGGCTTTACACTTTATGCTTCCGGCTCGTATGTTGTGTGGAATTG
TGAGCGGATAACAATTTCACACAGGAAACAGCTATGACCATGATTACGCCAAGCGCGCAATTAACCCTCA
CTAAAGGGAACAAAAGCTGGAGCTGCAAGC
