>Addgene plasmid #143465 | TFORF1094 | depositor partial sequence | sequence record 282533 | Insert
ACCGCCACCATGGAGGACAAGCGATCATTGAGTATGGCTCGCTGTGAAGAAAGAAATTCGAGGGGACAGG
ATCATGGCTTGGAAAGGGTGCCTTTCCCTCCCCAGTTGCAGTCAGAGACCTACCTTCACCCAGCAGATCC
TTCCCCTGCCTGGGACGACCCGGGGTCCACTGGGAGCCCTAACTTGAGGCTGCTGACAGAAGAAATCGCT
TTCCAACCTCTGGCCGAGGAAGCTTCGTTCAGAAGGCCGCACCCTGACGGTGACGTCCCGCCCCAGGGAG
AAGATAATCTCCTCTCCCTCCCCTTTCCACAGAAACTGTGGAGACTGGTCAGCAGCAACCAGTTTTCGTC
CATCTGGTGGGATGACAGTGGGGCTTGTAGAGTGATCAATCAAAAACTCTTTGAAAAGGAGATTCTCAAA
AGGGACGTCGCACACAAAGTGTTTGCCACAACTTCGATAAAGAGCTTCTTCCGCCAGCTAAACTTGTATG
GCTTCCGAAAACGGCGTCAATGCACTTTCAGGACCTTCACCCGCATTTTCTCCGCAAAAAGGCTGGTCTC
CATCTTGAATAAGTTAGAGTTCTACTGCCATCCTTACTTTCAAAGAGACTCCCCTCACCTCCTCGTGAGG
ATGAAGAGAAGAGTGGGTGTCAAGTCTGCACCAAGACATCAGGAGGAGGACAAGCCAGAAGCTGCTGGAT
CCTGTCTGGCACCAGCAGACACTGAGCAACAAGATCACACGTCTCCGAATGAGAATGACCAGGTCACACC
GCAACACCGGGAACCGGCCGGTCCCAACACCCAAATCAGGAGTGGCTCTGCTCCACCAGCAACTCCTGTG
ATGGTGCCTGATTCCGCCGTGGCGAGTGACAACAGTCCAGTGACCCAGCCGGCCGGCGAGTGGTCAGAGG
GCAGCCAGGCTCACGTCACTCCGGTGGCCGCTGTCCCTGGGCCTGCAGCGCTGCCCTTCCTCTATGTCCC
TGGATCTCCCACTCAGATGAATTCTTACGGGCCTGTGGTGGCCCTTCCCACAGCGTCCCGTAGTACCCTT
GCCATGGACACCACAGGACTTCCTGCACCTGGCATGCTGCCCTTTTGCCATCTCTGGGTACCGGTGACCC
TAGTGGCTGCTGGGGCTGCACAGCCTGCTGCCTCCATGGTCATGTTCCCCCATCTCCCAGCTCTGCACCA
CCATTGCCCCCACAGCCACCGCACGTCACAGTACATGCCAGCTAGCGATGGGCCCCAGGCGTACCCAGAC
TACGCAGACCAGAGCACATAGTAATGAACTAGTCCGTAACTTGAAAGTATTTCGATTTCTTGGCTTTATA
TATCTTGTGGAAAGGACGACATTGATGACGATTATCTTTATCG
