>Addgene plasmid #143465 | TFORF1094 | depositor partial sequence | sequence record 282534 | Barcode
CATTGATGACGATTATCTTTATCG
